>Addgene plasmid #246288 | p305N-5 | addgene full sequence | sequence record 494268 | Addgene NGS Result
TTGAGATCCTTTTTTTCTGCGCGTAATCTGCTGCTTGCAAACAAAAAAACCACCGCTACCAGCGGTGGTT
TGTTTGCCGGATCAAGAGCTACCAACTCTTTTTCCGAAGGTAACTGGCTTCAGCAGAGCGCAGATACCAA
ATACTGTTCTTCTAGTGTAGCCGTAGTTAGGCCACCACTTCAAGAACTCTGTAGCACCGCCTACATACCT
CGCTCTGCTAATCCTGTTACCAGTGGCTGCTGCCAGTGGCGATAAGTCGTGTCTTACCGGGTTGGACTCA
AGACGATAGTTACCGGATAAGGCGCAGCGGTCGGGCTGAACGGGGGGTTCGTGCACACAGCCCAGCTTGG
AGCGAACGACCTACACCGAACTGAGATACCTACAGCGTGAGCTATGAGAAAGCGCCACGCTTCCCGAAGG
GAGAAAGGCGGACAGGTATCCGGTAAGCGGCAGGGTCGGAACAGGAGAGCGCACGAGGGAGCTTCCAGGG
GGAAACGCCTGGTATCTTTATAGTCCTGTCGGGTTTCGCCACCTCTGACTTGAGCGTCGATTTTTGTGAT
GCTCGTCAGGGGGGCGGAGCCTATGGAAAAACGCCAGCAACGCGGCCTTTTTACGGTTCCTGGCCTTTTG
CTGGCCTTTTGCTCACATGTTCTTTCCTGCGTTATCCCCTGATTCTGTGGATAACCGTATTACCGCCTTT
GAGTGAGCTGATACCGCTCGCCGCAGCCGAACGACCGAGCGCAGCGAGTCAGTGAGCGAGGAAGCGGAAG
AGGATCTCAGTAAAGCGCTGGCTGCTGAACCCCCAGCCGGAACTGACCCCACAAGGCCCTAGCGTTTGCA
ATGCACCAGGTCATCATTGACCCAGGCGTGTTCCACCAGGCCGCTGCCTCGCAACTCTTCGCAGGCTTCG
CCGACCTGCTCGCGCCACTTCTTCACGCGGGTGGAATCCGATCCGCACATGAGGCGGAAGGTTTCCAGCT
TGAGCGGGTACGGCTCCCGGTGCGAGCTGAAATAGTCGAACATCCGTCGGGCCGTCGGCGACAGCTTGCG
GTACTTCTCCCATATGAATTTCGTGTAGTGGTCGCCAGCAAACAGCACGACGATTTCCTCGTCGATCAGG
ACCTGGCAACGGGACGTTTTCTTGCCACGGTCCAGGACGCGGAAGCGGTGCAGCAGCGACACCGATTCCA
GGTGCCCAACGCGGTCGGACGTGAAGCCCATCGCCGTCGCCTGTAGGCGCGACAGGCATTCCTCGGCCTT
CGTGTAATACCGGCCATTGATCGACCAGCCCAGGTCCTGGCAAAGCTCGTAGAACGTGAAGGTGATCGGC
TCGCCGATAGGGGTGCGCTTCGCGTACTCCAACACCTGCTGCCACACCAGTTCGTCATCGTCGGCCCGCA
GCTCGACGCCGGTGTAGGTGATCTTCACGTCCTTGTTGACGTGGAAAATGACTTTGTTTTGCAGCGCCTC
GCGCGGGATTTTCTTGTTGCGCGTGGTGAACAGGGCAGAGCGGGCCGTGTCGTTTGGCATCGCTCGCATC
GTGTCCGGCCACGGCGCAATATCGAACAAGGAAAGCTGCATTTCCTTGATCTGCTGCTTCGTGTGTTTCA
GCAACGCGGCTTGCTTGGCCTCGCTGACCTGTTTTGCCAGGTCCTCGCCGGCGGTTTTTCGCTTCTTGGT
CGTCATAGTTCCTCGCGTGTCGATGGTCATCGACTTCGCCAAACCTGCCGCCTCCTGTTCGAGACGACGC
GAACGCTCCACGGCGGCCGATGGCGCGGGCAGGGCAGGGGGAGCCAGTTGCACGCTGTCGCGCTCGATCT
TGGCCGTAGCTTGCTGGGCCATCGAGCCGACGGACTGGAAGGTTTCGCGGGGCGCACGCATGACGGTGCG
GCTTGCGATGGTTTCGGCATCCTCGGCGGAAAACCCCGCGTCGATCAGTTCTTGCCTGTATGCCTTCCGG
TCAAACGTCCGATTCATTCACCCTCCTTGCGGGATTGCCCCGACTCACGCCGGGGCAATGTGCCCTTATT
CCTGATTTGATCCGCCTGGTGCCTTGGTGTCCAGATAATCCACCTTATCGGCAATGAAGTCGGTCCCGTA
GACCGTCTGGCCGTCCTTCTCGTACTTGGTATTCCGAATCTTGCCCTGCACGAATACCAGCGACCCCTTG
CCCAAATACTTGCCGTGGGCCTCGGCCTGAGAGCCAAAACACTTGATGCGGAAGAAGTCGGTGCGCTCCT
GCTTGTCGCCAGCATCGTTGCGCCACATCTAGGGAAGGTGCGAACAAGTCCCTGATATGAGATCATGTTT
GTCATCTGGAGCCATAGAACAGGGTTCATC
[978 nt withheld, positions 2341-3318]
TAAAAACTGGGGATAACGCCTTAAATGGCGAAGAAACGGTCTAAATAGGCTGATTCAAGGCATTTACGGG
AGAAAAAATCGGCTCAAACATGAAGAAATGAAATGACTGAGTCAGCCGAGAAGAATTTCCCCGCTTATTC
GCACCTTCCCTAGGTACTAAAACAATTCATCCAGTAAAATATAATATTTTATTTTCTCCCAATCAGGCTT
GATCCCCAGTAAGTCAAAAAATAGCTCGACATACTGTTCTTCCCCAATATCCTCCCTGATCGACCGGACG
CAGAAGGCAATGTCATACCACTTGTCCGCCCTGCCGCTTCTCCCAAGATCAATAAAGCCACTTACTTTGC
CATCTTTCACAAAGATGTTGCTGTCTCCCAGGTCGCCGTGGGAAAAGACAAGTTCCTCTTCGGGCTTTTC
CGTCTTTAAAAAATCATACAGCTCGCGCGGATCTTTAAATGGGGTGTCTTCTTCCCAGTTTTCGCAATCC
ACATCGGCCAGATCGTTATTCAGTAAGTAATCCAATTCGGCTAAGCGGCTGTCTAAGCTATTCGTATAGG
GACAATCCGATATGTCGATGGAGTGAAAGAGCCTGATGCACTCCGCATACAGCTCGATAATCTTTTCAGG
GCTTTGTTCATCTTCATACTCTTCCGAGCAAAGGACGCCATCGGCCTCACTCATGAGCAGATTGCTCCAG
CCATCATGCCGTTCAAGGTGCAGGACCTTTGGAACAGGCAGCTTTCCTTCCAGCCATAGCATCATGTCCT
TTTCCCGTTCCACATCATAGGTGGTCCCTTTATACCGGCTGTCCGTCATTTTTAAATATAGGTTTTCATT
TTCTCCCACCAGCTTATATACCTTAGCAGGAGACATTCCTTCCGTATCTTTTACGCAGCGGTATTTTTCG
ATCAGTTTTTTCAATTCCGGTGATATTCTCATTTTAGCCATTTATTATTTCCTTCCTCTTTTCTACAGTA
TTTAAAGATACCCCAAGAAGCTAATTATAACAAGACGAACTCCAATTCACTGTTCCTTGCATTCTAAAAC
TTTAAATACCAGAAAACAGCTTTTTCAAAGTTGTTTTCAAAGTTGGCGTATAACATAGTATCGACGGAGC
CGATTTTGAAACCACAATTATGGGTGATGCTGCCAACGCGAGAGCGGGCCGGGAGGGTTCGAGAAGGGGG
GGCACCCCCCTTCGGCGTGCGCGGTCACGCGCACAGGGCGCAGCCCTGGTTAAAAACAAGGTTTATAAAT
ATTGGTTTAAAAGCAGGTTAAAAGACAGGTTAGCGGTGGCCGAAAAACGGGCGGAAACCCTTGCAAATGC
TGGATTTTCTGCCTGTGGACAGCCCCTCAAATGTCAATAGGTGCGCCCCTCATCTGTCAGCACTCTGCCC
CTCAAGTGTCAAGGATCGCGCCCCTCATCTGTCAGTAGTCGCGCCCCTCAAGTGTCAATACCGCAGGGCA
CTTATCCCCAGGCTTGTCCACATCATCTGTGGGAAACTCGCGTAAAATCAGGCGTTTTCGCCGATTTGCG
AGGCTGGCCAGCTCCACGTCGCCGGCCGAAATCGAGCCTGCCCCTCATCTGTCAACGCCGCGCCGGGTGA
GTCGGCCCCTCAAGTGTCAACGTCCGCCCCTCATCTGTCAGTGAGGGCCAAGTTTTCCGCGAGGTATCCA
CAACGCCGGCGGCTGCGGTGTCTCGCACACGGCTTCGACGGCGTTTCTGGCGCGTTTGCAGGGCCATAGA
CGGCCGCCAGCCCAGCGGCGAGGGCAACCAGCCCGGTGAGCGTCTCTAGTGGACTGATGGGCTGCCTGTA
TCGAGTGGTGATTTTGTGCCGAGCTGCCGGTCGGGGAGCTGTTGGCTGGCTGGTGGCAGGATATATTGTG
GTGTAAACAAATTGACGATTTAAATGGTAGGCGCGGCTTAATTAAGCGCTTAATTAAGCGCTTAATTAAG
CGCTTAATAAGCCGCGCCGTACCCCAATAGTCTCGACAGACACATAGCACCTAACATTATTGCTTAAATT
TACTATTTTTTTACTATATTATACTCAACCCAATGAGCATAAAGACTGTAAAATCTCAAATTCCTGAGAA
GCATATTTATCGATCCCACAGACTTGATAGTTCCATAATCCATACGCTGCAGCCAAATTGCTAGTGTGTT
GAACATTTAACACGTAGAGAACTAGAAAAGATATAAAACTAAGATTGATATCCAAAATAGACGAGAACAA
TAAGCAAAAACTCTTAGTTTTGAAATAAATCAACAATCCCGAGGGTTGTCACATACATCAAAAACGAAAA
TCCATATAGCAAAAAAAACTCTAAATTACCGTTCGACAAAAAGAGAAAACTGATAGGACATTTGCTAAAC
ATTAAAATCAAAATTTGGATCAAGCCGAATTCTCAGAAGAACTCGTCAAGAAGGCGATAGAAGGCGATGC
GCTGCGAATCGGGAGCGGCGATACCGTAAAGCACGAGGAAGCGGTCAGCCCATTCGCCGCCAAGCTCTTC
AGCAATATCACGGGTAGCCAACGCTATGTCCTGATAGCGGTCCGCCACACCCAGCCGGCCACAGTCGATG
AATCCAGAAAAGCGGCCATTTTCCACCATGATATTCGGCAAGCAGGCATCGCCATGGGTCACGACGAGAT
CATCGCCGTCGGGCATGCGCGCCTTGAGCCTGGCGAACAGTTCGGCTGGCGCGAGCCCCTGATGCTCTTC
GTCCAGATCATCCTGATCGACAAGACCGGCTTCCATCCGAGTACGTGCTCGCTCGATGCGATGTTTCGCT
TGGTGGTCGAATGGGCAGGTAGCCGGATCAAGCGTATGCAGCCGCCGCATTGCATCAGCCATGATGGATA
CTTTCTCGGCAGGAGCAAGGTGAGATGACAGGAGATCCTGCCCCGGCACTTCGCCCAATAGCAGCCAGTC
CCTTCCCGCTTCAGTGACAACGTCGAGCACAGCTGCGCAAGGAACGCCCGTCGTGGCCAGCCACGATAGC
CGCGCTGCCTCGTCCTGCAGTTCATTCAGGGCACCGGACAGGTCGGTCTTGACAAAAAGAACCGGGCGCC
CCTGCGCTGACAGCCGGAACACGGCGGCATCAGAGCAGCCGATTGTCTGTTGTGCCCAGTCATAGCCGAA
TAGCCTCTCCACCCAAGCGGCCGGAGAACCTGCGTGCAATCCATCTTGTTCAATCATCTCGAGACGTACC
GCGCGATGCATTCGAAGATCGATCCTTCGCCTGGAGGAGAGAAATCAGTGGCGCTGCGGCTTTTAGGGTT
TCTTTGTTGATGGAATGAGAGTGTAAGCTCTGCCAGTGCCACTTTATTAGGGTTTTACAAGCCCTTTTCT
TCGTAATTGGGCCTGACATTTTGTGCCACTTGGGCCTTTAGAGATGAAAATGTATATTGGGCTTAAGTTG
ACTTGAAGGATAAATTAGTTTAGGATATTACGTTTTTTATGAGAATTGGTGTGTCGGATACATGTATATG
ATGCATTCAAATATATGTATTCTAGATACATTTAAGTTTAGATACAATCTAAAATGTGTCTTTAATTACA
GGACTGTAACTAAAATACTTAATGTAAGAAGAATATTACTCCTTTAATAGCTTTTGAGTATATCTAGTCT
AACATCTTTTAAAAAAGTCTAATTTCTTTCATTTATTTTTCGAGCAATAGCAAAGTGCATAATTATTTTT
TTCTTCTAGAAATTCAGATTTGTTTCTCTAAATTTTGAGATTCTTTTCTCAATTTTGTATGTCTAGAGAA
CAATGTGTATTTTTCACTCTAGTTGGTTGTTACTTTGTTGAATGTTCTGATAAAAGTATATTGTTATTTC
TGAAGTAGATATAAACCTTCATTTGGAAATTATACATAAATCAAAATCGTTAATTATCTAGATCAAGATA
TATGCCCTTTTCCTAATGTATTTGATACATGCACCTAATTTCACTAGATGTATCTTTTCTATTTTTTAAA
TTATGAATAGTTAATTTTTTCCATATGTGTATTTGATACATACTTCATGACTTTAAAAAATTAATTATAT
ACCAGATATATGTATTTAAAATTTGTTATGTATTTAAAGTATGTATATGATTATTCGATATTAATCTCTT
CGATGAAGGCCTCAAAAGTCCCACATCGCTTAGGTAAAGAAAGCAGCTGAGTTTATATATGGTTAGAGAC
GAAGTAGTGATTGCATGCCCGAAGGCTACGTCCGTTTTAGAGCTAGAAATAGCAAGTTAAAATAAGGCTA
GTCCGTTATCAACTTGAAAAAGTGGCACCGAGTCGGTGCTTTTTTTACTAGTGGAGCTCAACTTTTGATT
CGCTATTTGCAGTGCACCTGTGGCGTTCATCACATCTTTTGTGACACTGTTTGCACTGGTCATTGCTATT
ACAAAGGACCTTCCTGATGTTGAAGGAGATCGAAAGTAAGTAACTGCACGCATAACCATTTTCTTTCCGC
TCTTTGGCTCAATCCATTTGACAGTCAAAGACAATGTTTAACCAGCTCCGTTTGATATATTGTCTTTATG
TGTTTGTTCAAGCATGTTTAGTTAATCATGCCTTTGATTGATCTTGAATAGGTTCCAAATATCAACCCTG
GCAACAAAACTTGGAGTGAGAAACATTGCATTCCTCGGTTCTGGACTTCTGCTAGTAAATTATGTTTCAG
CCATATCACTAGCTTTCTACATGCCTCAGGTGAATTCATCTATTTCCGTCTTAACTATTTCGGTTAATTA
AAGCACGAACACCATTACTGCATGTAGAAGCTTGATAAACTATCGCCACCAATTTATTTTTGTTGCGATA
TTGTTACTTTCCTCAGTATGCAGCTTTGAAAAGACCAACCCTCTTATCCTTTAACAATGAACAGGTTTTT
AGAGGTAGCTTGATGATTCCTGCACATGTGATCTTGGCTTCAGGCTTAATTTTCCAGGTAAAGCATTATG
AGATACTCTTATATCTCTTACATACTTTTGAGATAATGCACAAGAACTTCATAACTATATGCTTTAGTTT
CTGCATTTGACACTGCCAAATTCATTAATCTCTAATATCTTTGTTGTTGATCTTTGGTAGACATGGGTAC
TAGAAAAAGCAAACTACACCAAGGTAAAATACTTTTGTACAAACATAAACTCGTTATCACGGAACATCAA
TGGAGTGTATATCTAACGGAGTGTAGAAACATTTGATTATTGCAGGAAGCTATCTCAGGATATTATCGGT
TTATATGGAATCTCTTCTACGCAGAGTATCTGTTATTCCCCTTCCTCTAGCTTTCAATTTCATGGTGAGG
ATATGCAGTTTTCTTTGTATATCATTCTTCTTCTTCTTTGTAGCTTGGAGTCAAAATCGGTTCCTTCATG
TACATACATCAAGGATATGTCCTTCTGAATTTTTATATCTTGCAATAAAAATGCTTGTACCAATTGAAAC
ACCAGCTTTTTGAGTTCTATGATCACTGACTTGGTTCTAACCAAAAAAAAAAAAATGTTTAATTTACATA
TCTAAAAGTAGGTTTAGGGAAACCTAAACAGTAAAATATTTGTATATTATTCGAATTTCACTCATCATAA
AAACTTAAATTGCACCATAAAATTTTGTTTTACTATTAATGATGTAATTTGTGTAACTTAAGATAAAAAT
AATATTCCGTAAGTTAACCGGCTAAAACCACGTATAAACCAGGGAACCTGTTAAACCGGTTCTTTACTGG
ATAAAGAAATGAAAGCCCATGTAGACAGCTCCATTAGAGCCCAAACCCTAAATTTCTCATCTATATAAAA
GGAGTGACATTAGGGTTTTTGTTCGTCCTCTTAAAGCTTCTCGTTTTCTCTGCCGTCTCTCTCATTCGCG
CGACGCAAACGATCTTCAGGTGATCTTCTTTCTCCAAATCCTCTCTCATAACTCTGATTTCGTACTTGTG
TATTTGAGCTCACGCTCTGTTTCTCTCACCACAGCAGCTAGCATGGACAAGAAGTACTCCATTGGGCTCG
ATATCGGCACAAACAGCGTCGGCTGGGCCGTCATTACGGACGAGTACAAGGTGCCGAGCAAAAAATTCAA
AGTTCTGGGCAATACCGATCGCCACAGCATAAAGAAGAACCTCATTGGCGCCCTCCTGTTCGACTCCGGG
GAGACGGCCGAAGCCACGCGGCTCAAAAGAACAGCACGGCGCAGATATACCCGCAGAAAGAATCGGATCT
GCTACCTGCAGGAGATCTTTAGTAATGAGATGGCTAAGGTGGATGACTCTTTCTTCCATAGGCTGGAGGA
GTCCTTTTTGGTGGAGGAGGATAAAAAGCACGAGCGCCACCCAATCTTTGGCAATATCGTGGACGAGGTG
GCGTACCATGAAAAGTACCCAACCATATATCATCTGAGGAAGAAGCTTGTAGACAGTACTGATAAGGCTG
ACTTGCGGTTGATCTATCTCGCGCTGGCGCATATGATCAAATTTCGGGGACACTTCCTCATCGAGGGGGA
CCTGAACCCAGACAACAGCGATGTCGACAAACTCTTTATCCAACTGGTTCAGACTTACAATCAGCTTTTC
GAAGAGAACCCGATCAACGCATCCGGAGTTGACGCCAAAGCAATCCTGAGCGCTAGGCTGTCCAAATCCC
GGCGGCTCGAAAACCTCATCGCACAGCTCCCTGGGGAGAAGAAGAACGGCCTGTTTGGTAATCTTATCGC
CCTGTCACTCGGGCTGACCCCCAACTTTAAATCTAACTTCGACCTGGCCGAAGATGCCAAGCTTCAACTG
AGCAAAGACACCTACGATGATGATCTCGACAATCTGCTGGCCCAGATCGGCGACCAGTACGCAGACCTTT
TTTTGGCGGCAAAGAACCTGTCAGACGCCATTCTGCTGAGTGATATTCTGCGAGTGAACACGGAGATCAC
CAAAGCTCCGCTGAGCGCTAGTATGATCAAGCGCTATGATGAGCACCACCAAGACTTGACTTTGCTGAAG
GCCCTTGTCAGACAGCAACTGCCTGAGAAGTACAAGGAAATTTTCTTCGATCAGTCTAAAAATGGCTACG
CCGGATACATTGACGGCGGAGCAAGCCAGGAGGAATTTTACAAATTTATTAAGCCCATCTTGGAAAAAAT
GGACGGCACCGAGGAGCTGCTGGTAAAGCTTAACAGAGAAGATCTGTTGCGCAAACAGCGCACTTTCGAC
AATGGAAGCATCCCCCACCAGATTCACCTGGGCGAACTGCACGCTATCCTCAGGCGGCAAGAGGATTTCT
ACCCCTTTTTGAAAGATAACAGGGAAAAGATTGAGAAAATCCTCACATTTCGGATACCCTACTATGTAGG
CCCCCTCGCCCGGGGAAATTCCAGATTCGCGTGGATGACTCGCAAATCAGAAGAGACCATCACTCCCTGG
AACTTCGAGGAAGTCGTGGATAAGGGGGCCTCTGCCCAGTCCTTCATCGAAAGGATGACTAACTTTGATA
AAAATCTGCCTAACGAAAAGGTGCTTCCTAAACACTCTCTGCTGTACGAGTACTTCACAGTTTATAACGA
GCTGACCAAGGTCAAATACGTCACAGAAGGGATGAGAAAGCCAGCATTCCTGTCTGGAGAGCAGAAGAAA
GCTATCGTGGACCTCCTCTTCAAGACGAACCGGAAAGTTACCGTGAAACAGCTCAAAGAAGACTATTTCA
AAAAGATTGAATGTTTCGACTCTGTTGAAATCAGCGGAGTGGAGGATCGCTTCAACGCATCCCTGGGAAC
GTATCACGATCTCCTGAAAATCATTAAAGACAAGGACTTCCTGGACAATGAGGAGAACGAGGACATTCTT
GAGGACATTGTCCTCACCCTTACGTTGTTTGAAGATAGGGAGATGATTGAAGAACGCTTGAAAACTTACG
CTCATCTCTTCGACGACAAAGTCATGAAACAGCTCAAGAGGCGCCGATATACAGGATGGGGGCGGCTGTC
AAGAAAACTGATCAATGGCATCCGAGACAAGCAGAGTGGAAAGACAATCCTGGATTTTCTTAAGTCCGAT
GGATTTGCCAACCGGAACTTCATGCAGTTGATCCATGATGACTCTCTCACCTTTAAGGAGGACATCCAGA
AAGCACAAGTTTCTGGCCAGGGGGACAGTCTTCACGAGCACATCGCTAATCTTGCAGGTAGCCCAGCTAT
CAAAAAGGGAATACTGCAGACCGTTAAGGTCGTGGATGAACTCGTCAAAGTAATGGGAAGGCATAAGCCC
GAGAATATCGTTATCGAGATGGCCCGAGAGAACCAAACTACCCAGAAGGGACAGAAGAACAGTAGGGAAA
GGATGAAGAGGATTGAAGAGGGTATAAAAGAACTGGGGTCCCAAATCCTTAAGGAACACCCAGTTGAAAA
CACCCAGCTTCAGAATGAGAAGCTCTACCTGTACTACCTGCAGAACGGCAGGGACATGTACGTGGATCAG
GAACTGGACATCAATCGGCTCTCCGACTACGACGTGGATCATATCGTGCCCCAGTCTTTTCTCAAAGATG
ATTCTATTGATAATAAAGTGTTGACAAGATCCGATAAAAATAGAGGGAAGAGTGATAACGTCCCCTCAGA
AGAAGTTGTCAAGAAAATGAAAAATTATTGGCGGCAGCTGCTGAACGCCAAACTGATCACACAACGGAAG
TTCGATAATCTGACTAAGGCTGAACGAGGTGGCCTGTCTGAGTTGGATAAAGCCGGCTTCATCAAAAGGC
AGCTTGTTGAGACACGCCAGATCACCAAGCACGTGGCCCAAATTCTCGATTCACGCATGAACACCAAGTA
CGATGAAAATGACAAACTGATTCGAGAGGTGAAAGTTATTACTCTGAAGTCTAAGCTGGTCTCAGATTTC
AGAAAGGACTTTCAGTTTTATAAGGTGAGAGAGATCAACAATTACCACCATGCGCATGATGCCTACCTGA
ATGCAGTGGTAGGCACTGCACTTATCAAAAAATATCCCAAGCTTGAATCTGAATTTGTTTACGGAGACTA
TAAAGTGTACGATGTTAGGAAAATGATCGCAAAGTCTGAGCAGGAAATAGGCAAGGCCACCGCTAAGTAC
TTCTTTTACAGCAATATTATGAATTTTTTCAAGACCGAGATTACACTGGCCAATGGAGAGATTCGGAAGC
GACCACTTATCGAAACAAACGGAGAAACAGGAGAAATCGTGTGGGACAAGGGTAGGGATTTCGCGACAGT
CCGGAAGGTCCTGTCCATGCCGCAGGTGAACATCGTTAAAAAGACCGAAGTACAGACCGGAGGCTTCTCC
AAGGAAAGTATCCTCCCGAAAAGGAACAGCGACAAGCTGATCGCACGCAAAAAAGATTGGGACCCCAAGA
AATACGGCGGATTCGATTCTCCTACAGTCGCTTACAGTGTACTGGTTGTGGCCAAAGTGGAGAAAGGGAA
GTCTAAAAAACTCAAAAGCGTCAAGGAACTGCTGGGCATCACAATCATGGAGCGATCAAGCTTCGAAAAA
AACCCCATCGACTTTCTCGAAGCGAAAGGATATAAAGAGGTCAAAAAAGACCTCATCATTAAGCTTCCCA
AGTACTCTCTCTTTGAGCTTGAAAACGGCCGGAAACGAATGCTCGCTAGTGCGGGCGAGCTGCAGAAAGG
TAACGAGCTGGCACTGCCCTCTAAATACGTTAATTTCTTGTATCTGGCCAGCCACTATGAAAAGCTCAAA
GGGTCTCCCGAAGATAATGAGCAGAAGCAGCTGTTCGTGGAACAACACAAACACTACCTTGATGAGATCA
TCGAGCAAATAAGCGAGTTCTCCAAAAGAGTGATCCTCGCCGACGCTAACCTCGATAAGGTGCTTTCTGC
TTACAATAAGCACAGGGATAAGCCCATCAGGGAGCAGGCAGAAAACATTATCCACTTGTTTACTCTGACC
AACTTGGGCGCGCCTGCAGCCTTCAAGTACTTCGACACCACCATAGACAGAAAGCGGTACACCTCTACAA
AGGAGGTCCTGGACGCCACACTGATTCATCAGTCAATTACGGGGCTCTATGAAACAAGAATCGACCTCTC
TCAGCTCGGTGGAGACGGAACAAGAAAGAGAAGAAAGGTGTGACGGATCCTCGAATATGAAGATGAAGAT
GAAATATTTGGTGTGTCAAATAAAAAGCTTGTGTGCTTAAGTTTGTGTTTTTTTCTTGGCTTGTTGTGTT
ATGAATTTGTGGCTTTTTCTAATATCAAATGAATGTAAGATCTCATTATAATGAATAAACAAATGTTTCT
ATAATCCATTGTGAATGTTTTGTTGGATCTCTTCTGCAGCATATAACTACTGTATGTGCTATGGTATGGA
CTATGGAATATGATTAAAGATAAGGTTTAAACTATCAGTGTTTGACAGGATATATTGGCGGGTAAACCTA
AGAGAAAAGAGCGTTTATTAGAATAATCGGATATTTAAAAGGGCGTGAAAAGGTTTATCCGTTCGTCCAT
TTGTATGTGCATGCCAACCACAGGAGATCCAAAAGGATCTAGGTGAAGATCCTTTTTGATAATCTCATGA
CCAAAATCCCTTAACGTGAGTTTTCGTTCCACTGAGCGTCAGACCCCGTAGAAAAGATCAAAGGATCTTC
Features (pLannotate 1.2.2; 18 found; start..end, strand, type, name):
      1..589     +  rep_origin     ori: high-copy-number ColE1/pMB1/pBR322/pUC origin of replication
    778..805     -  CDS            TetR (fragment): tetracycline resistance regulatory protein; tetR
    829..1977    -  CDS            trfA: trans-acting replication protein that binds to and activates oriV
   2274..2342    -  CDS            yghO (fragment) (sequence partly withheld): YGHO_ECOLI - Experimental evidence at transcript level: Swiss-Prot protein existence level 2. From Escherichia coli (strain K12).
   2341..3318    +  CDS            insH10 (sequence withheld): INH10_ECOLI - Protein inferred from homology: Swiss-Prot protein existence level 3. Involved in the transposition of the insertion sequence IS5. From Escherichia coli (strain K12).
   3475..4269    -  CDS            KanR: aminoglycoside phosphotransferase; aphA-3; confers resistance to kanamycin
   4481..5112    -  rep_origin     oriV: incP origin of replication
   5192..5216    +  misc_feature   LB T-DNA repeat: left border repeat from nopaline C58 T-DNA
   5731..6525    -  CDS            NeoR/KanR: aminoglycoside phosphotransferase from Tn5; aph(3')-II (or nptII); confers resistance to neomycin, kanamycin, and G418 (Geneticin®)
   7460..7530    +  promoter       AtU6-1 promoter (fragment): promoter for the Arabidopsis thaliana U6-1 snRNA gene (Waibel and Filipowicz, 1990)
   7532..7551    +  CDS            VN155(I152L) (fragment): improved N-terminal fragment of mVenus for use in bimolecular fluorescence complementation (BiFC) (Kodama and Hu, 2010)
   7552..7627    +  misc_RNA       gRNA scaffold: guide RNA scaffold for the Streptococcus pyogenes CRISPR/Cas9 system
   7669..8040    +  CDS            HST (fragment): HSTC_ARATH - Also known as HPT2, VTE2-2. Experimental evidence at protein level: Swiss-Prot protein existence level 1. Involved in the synthesis of plastoquinone-9. Can use both homogentisic acid and 2,5-dihydroxyphenylacetic acid gamma-lactone as prenyl acceptors, and solanesyl diphosphate > farnesyl diphosphate > geranylgeranyl diphosphate >> phytyl diphosphate as prenyl donors. Do not catalyze the decardoxylation of homogentisate uncoupled from prenylation. From Arabidopsis thaliana (Mouse-ear cress).
   8192..8275    +  CDS            HST (fragment): HSTC_ARATH - Also known as HPT2, VTE2-2. Experimental evidence at protein level: Swiss-Prot protein existence level 1. Involved in the synthesis of plastoquinone-9. Can use both homogentisic acid and 2,5-dihydroxyphenylacetic acid gamma-lactone as prenyl acceptors, and solanesyl diphosphate > farnesyl diphosphate > geranylgeranyl diphosphate >> phytyl diphosphate as prenyl donors. Do not catalyze the decardoxylation of homogentisate uncoupled from prenylation. From Arabidopsis thaliana (Mouse-ear cress).
   8541..8615    +  CDS            HST (fragment): HSTC_ARATH - Also known as HPT2, VTE2-2. Experimental evidence at protein level: Swiss-Prot protein existence level 1. Involved in the synthesis of plastoquinone-9. Can use both homogentisic acid and 2,5-dihydroxyphenylacetic acid gamma-lactone as prenyl acceptors, and solanesyl diphosphate > farnesyl diphosphate > geranylgeranyl diphosphate >> phytyl diphosphate as prenyl donors. Do not catalyze the decardoxylation of homogentisate uncoupled from prenylation. From Arabidopsis thaliana (Mouse-ear cress).
   9311..13414   +  CDS            cas9: CAS9_STRP1 - Also known as csn1 From Streptococcus pyogenes serotype M1.
  13454..13702   +  terminator     HSP terminator: efficient transcription terminator from the Arabidopsis thaliana heat shock protein 18.2 gene (Nagaya et al., 2010)
  13721..13745   +  misc_feature   RB T-DNA repeat: right border repeat from nopaline C58 T-DNA
