[The description below was written by a language model from this plasmid's Addgene catalogue record and pLannotate feature annotations shown in this document.]
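Description:
p305N-5 is a plant CRISPR-Cas9 binary vector built on the p305N backbone, made to test how sequence variation in a short Arabidopsis thaliana Pol III promoter affects genome editing. The backbone carries a high-copy ColE1/pUC-type origin for propagation in E. coli, plus the broad-host-range incP oriV and its activator gene trfA, an arrangement that typically supports replication in Agrobacterium. Bacterial selection is by kanamycin through an aphA-3 aminoglycoside phosphotransferase gene.

Between the nopaline-type left and right T-DNA border repeats lie three functional units. Next to the left border is a Tn5-derived NeoR/KanR (nptII) gene, presumably the plant selectable marker, although its promoter is not annotated. Next comes the test cassette: the AtU6.1m2 promoter, a variant of the AtU6-1 snRNA promoter with A-to-C (-63) and G-to-T (-57) substitutions relative to the transcription start site, both within the upstream sequence element. It drives a 20-nt spacer targeting mEGFP fused to the Streptococcus pyogenes gRNA scaffold. The spacer is picked up by the annotation as an mVenus fragment, reflecting its fluorescent-protein target. Downstream is a S. pyogenes cas9 coding sequence ended by the Arabidopsis HSP18.2 terminator. The Cas9 promoter is not named in the record; the region upstream of cas9 contains only hits labelled as fragments of the Arabidopsis HST gene, whose role is unclear.

The construct is intended for editing mEGFP in a Nicotiana benthamiana reporter line, so that editing outcomes report the activity of the mutated promoter. The repository's sequencing found an insertion of about 1.2 kb carrying an IS5-type transposable element (insH) in the backbone, between trfA and the kanamycin resistance gene. The depositor states that the sequence discrepancies have no functional consequence.
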