Addgene plasmid #246288: p305N-5
Purpose: Evaluation of AtU6.1m2 promoter (Pol III promoter) sequence variation for CRISPR-Cas9 editing of mEGFP in a Nicotiana benthamiana reporter line
Depositing lab: Chung-Jui Tsai. Depositing organization: University of Georgia. Publication: A compendium of nonredundant short polymerase III promoters for CRISPR applications. Deguchi M, Sinclair KM, Patel A, Coile M, Ortega MA, Bewg WP, Tsai CJ. Plant Physiol. 2025 Jul 3;198(3):kiaf294. doi: 10.1093/plphys/kiaf294. PubMed 40673482.
Backbone
  Vector backbone: p305N
  Vector type: Plant Expression, CRISPR
Growth in bacteria
  Bacterial resistance: Kanamycin, 50 μg/mL
  Growth temperature: 37°C
  Growth strain: DH5alpha
  Copy number: High Copy
Gene/Insert
  Gene/Insert name: AtU6.1m2 promoter
  gRNA/shRNA sequence: CATGCCCGAAGGCTACGTCC
  Species: A. thaliana (mustard weed)
  Mutation: A-to-C (-63 from TSS) and G-to-T (-57) within USE
  Promoter: AtU6.1m2 promoter
  Cloning method: Gibson Cloning
Terms and licenses: Academic/Nonprofit Terms; Industry Terms: Not Available to Industry
Depositor comments: The depositor confirms that discrepancies between the depositor's sequence and Addgene's sequences have no functional consequences. Addgene NGS finds a ~1.2kb insertion that adds a transposable element to the plasmid (WP_010723085.1).
How to cite: p305N-5 was a gift from Chung-Jui Tsai (Addgene plasmid # 246288 ; http://n2t.net/addgene:246288 ; RRID:Addgene_246288)
