>Addgene plasmid #246288 | p305N-5 | depositor partial sequence | sequence record 487311 | Backbone
TTGAGATCCTTTTTTTCTGCGCGTAATCTGCTGCTTGCAAACAAAAAAACCACCGCTACCAGCGGTGGTT
TGTTTGCCGGATCAAGAGCTACCAACTCTTTTTCCGAAGGTAACTGGCTTCAGCAGAGCGCAGATACCAA
ATACTGTTCTTCTAGTGTAGCCGTAGTTAGGCCACCACTTCAAGAACTCTGTAGCACCGCCTACATACCT
CGCTCTGCTAATCCTGTTACCAGTGGCTGCTGCCAGTGGCGATAAGTCGTGTCTTACCGGGTTGGACTCA
AGACGATAGTTACCGGATAAGGCGCAGCGGTCGGGCTGAACGGGGGGTTCGTGCACACAGCCCAGCTTGG
AGCGAACGACCTACACCGAACTGAGATACCTACAGCGTGAGCTATGAGAAAGCGCCACGCTTCCCGAAGG
GAGAAAGGCGGACAGGTATCCGGTAAGCGGCAGGGTCGGAACAGGAGAGCGCACGAGGGAGCTTCCAGGG
GGAAACGCCTGGTATCTTTATAGTCCTGTCGGGTTTCGCCACCTCTGACTTGAGCGTCGATTTTTGTGAT
GCTCGTCAGGGGGGCGGAGCCTATGGAAAAACGCCAGCAACGCGGCCTTTTTACGGTTCCTGGCCTTTTG
CTGGCCTTTTGCTCACATGTTCTTTCCTGCGTTATCCCCTGATTCTGTGGATAACCGTATTACCGCCTTT
GAGTGAGCTGATACCGCTCGCCGCAGCCGAACGACCGAGCGCAGCGAGTCAGTGAGCGAGGAAGCGGAAG
AGGATCTCAGTAAAGCGCTGGCTGCTGAACCCCCAGCCGGAACTGACCCCACAAGGCCCTAGCGTTTGCA
ATGCACCAGGTCATCATTGACCCAGGCGTGTTCCACCAGGCCGCTGCCTCGCAACTCTTCGCAGGCTTCG
CCGACCTGCTCGCGCCACTTCTTCACGCGGGTGGAATCCGATCCGCACATGAGGCGGAAGGTTTCCAGCT
TGAGCGGGTACGGCTCCCGGTGCGAGCTGAAATAGTCGAACATCCGTCGGGCCGTCGGCGACAGCTTGCG
GTACTTCTCCCATATGAATTTCGTGTAGTGGTCGCCAGCAAACAGCACGACGATTTCCTCGTCGATCAGG
ACCTGGCAACGGGACGTTTTCTTGCCACGGTCCAGGACGCGGAAGCGGTGCAGCAGCGACACCGATTCCA
GGTGCCCAACGCGGTCGGACGTGAAGCCCATCGCCGTCGCCTGTAGGCGCGACAGGCATTCCTCGGCCTT
CGTGTAATACCGGCCATTGATCGACCAGCCCAGGTCCTGGCAAAGCTCGTAGAACGTGAAGGTGATCGGC
TCGCCGATAGGGGTGCGCTTCGCGTACTCCAACACCTGCTGCCACACCAGTTCGTCATCGTCGGCCCGCA
GCTCGACGCCGGTGTAGGTGATCTTCACGTCCTTGTTGACGTGGAAAATGACCTTGTTTTGCAGCGCCTC
GCGCGGGATTTTCTTGTTGCGCGTGGTGAACAGGGCAGAGCGGGCCGTGTCGTTTGGCATCGCTCGCATC
GTGTCCGGCCACGGCGCAATATCGAACAAGGAAAGCTGCATTTCCTTGATCTGCTGCTTCGTGTGTTTCA
GCAACGCGGCTTGCTTGGCCTCGCTGACCTGTTTTGCCAGGTCCTCGCCGGCGGTTTTTCGCTTCTTGGT
CGTCATAGTTCCTCGCGTGTCGATGGTCATCGACTTCGCCAAACCTGCCGCCTCCTGTTCGAGACGACGC
GAACGCTCCACGGCGGCCGATGGCGCGGGCAGGGCAGGGGGAGCCAGTTGCACGCTGTCGCGCTCGATCT
TGGCCGTAGCTTGCTGGGCCATCGAGCCGACGGACTGGAAGGTTTCGCGGGGCGCACGCATGACGGTGCG
GCTTGCGATGGTTTCGGCATCCTCGGCGGAAAACCCCGCGTCGATCAGTTCTTGCCTGTATGCCTTCCGG
TCAAACGTCCGATTCATTCACCCTCCTTGCGGGATTGCCCCGACTCACGCCGGGGCAATGTGCCCTTATT
CCTGATTTGATCCGCCTGGTGCCTTGGTGTCCAGATAATCCACCTTATCGGCAATGAAGTCGGTCCCGTA
GACCGTCTGGCCGTCCTTCTCGTACTTGGTATTCCGAATCTTGCCCTGCACGAATACCAGCGACCCCTTG
CCCAAATACTTGCCGTGGGCCTCGGCCTGAGAGCCAAAACACTTGATGCGGAAGAAGTCGGTGCGCTCCT
GCTTGTCGCCAGCATCGTTGCGCCACATCTAGGTACTAAAACAATTCATCCAGTAAAATATAATATTTTA
TTTTCTCCCAATCAGGCTTGATCCCCAGTAAGTCAAAAAATAGCTCGACATACTGTTCTTCCCCAATATC
CTCCCTGATCGACCGGACGCAGAAGGCAATGTCATACCACTTGTCCGCCCTGCCGCTTCTCCCAAGATCA
ATAAAGCCACTTACTTTGCCATCTTTCACAAAGATGTTGCTGTCTCCCAGGTCGCCGTGGGAAAAGACAA
GTTCCTCTTCGGGCTTTTCCGTCTTTAAAAAATCATACAGCTCGCGCGGATCTTTAAATGGGGTGTCTTC
TTCCCAGTTTTCGCAATCCACATCGGCCAGATCGTTATTCAGTAAGTAATCCAATTCGGCTAAGCGGCTG
TCTAAGCTATTCGTATAGGGACAATCCGATATGTCGATGGAGTGAAAGAGCCTGATGCACTCCGCATACA
GCTCGATAATCTTTTCAGGGCTTTGTTCATCTTCATACTCTTCCGAGCAAAGGACGCCATCGGCCTCACT
CATGAGCAGATTGCTCCAGCCATCATGCCGTTCAAGGTGCAGGACCTTTGGAACAGGCAGCTTTCCTTCC
AGCCATAGCATCATGTCCTTTTCCCGTTCCACATCATAGGTGGTCCCTTTATACCGGCTGTCCGTCATTT
TTAAATATAGGTTTTCATTTTCTCCCACCAGCTTATATACCTTAGCAGGAGACATTCCTTCCGTATCTTT
TACGCAGCGGTATTTTTCGATCAGTTTTTTCAATTCCGGTGATATTCTCATTTTAGCCATTTATTATTTC
CTTCCTCTTTTCTACAGTATTTAAAGATACCCCAAGAAGCTAATTATAACAAGACGAACTCCAATTCACT
GTTCCTTGCATTCTAAAACTTTAAATACCAGAAAACAGCTTTTTCAAAGTTGTTTTCAAAGTTGGCGTAT
AACATAGTATCGACGGAGCCGATTTTGAAACCACAATTATGGGTGATGCTGCCAACGCGAGAGCGGGCCG
GGAGGGTTCGAGAAGGGGGGGCACCCCCCTTCGGCGTGCGCGGTCACGCGCACAGGGCGCAGCCCTGGTT
AAAAACAAGGTTTATAAATATTGGTTTAAAAGCAGGTTAAAAGACAGGTTAGCGGTGGCCGAAAAACGGG
CGGAAACCCTTGCAAATGCTGGATTTTCTGCCTGTGGACAGCCCCTCAAATGTCAATAGGTGCGCCCCTC
ATCTGTCAGCACTCTGCCCCTCAAGTGTCAAGGATCGCGCCCCTCATCTGTCAGTAGTCGCGCCCCTCAA
GTGTCAATACCGCAGGGCACTTATCCCCAGGCTTGTCCACATCATCTGTGGGAAACTCGCGTAAAATCAG
GCGTTTTCGCCGATTTGCGAGGCTGGCCAGCTCCACGTCGCCGGCCGAAATCGAGCCTGCCCCTCATCTG
TCAACGCCGCGCCGGGTGAGTCGGCCCCTCAAGTGTCAACGTCCGCCCCTCATCTGTCAGTGAGGGCCAA
GTTTTCCGCGAGGTATCCACAACGCCGGCGGCTGCGGTGTCTCGCACACGGCTTCGACGGCGTTTCTGGC
GCGTTTGCAGGGCCATAGACGGCCGCCAGCCCAGCGGCGAGGGCAACCAGCCCGGTGAGCGTCTCTAGTG
GACTGATGGGCTGCCTGTATCGAGTGGTGATTTTGTGCCGAGCTGCCGGTCGGGGAGCTGTTGGCTGGCT
GGTGGCAGGATATATTGTGGTGTAAACAAATTGACGATTTAAATGGTAGGCGCGGCTTAATTAAGCGCTT
AATTAAGCGCTTAATTAAGCGCTTAATAAGCCGCGCCGTACCCCAATAGTCTCGACAGACACATAGCACC
TAACATTATTGCTTAAATTTACTATTTTTTTACTATATTATACTCAACCCAATGAGCATAAAGACTGTAA
AATCTCAAATTCCTGAGAAGCATATTTATCGATCCCACAGACTTGATAGTTCCATAATCCATACGCTGCA
GCCAAATTGCTAGTGTGTTGAACATTTAACACGTAGAGAACTAGAAAAGATATAAAACTAAGATTGATAT
CCAAAATAGACGAGAACAATAAGCAAAAACTCTTAGTTTTGAAATAAATCAACAATCCCGAGGGTTGTCA
CATACATCAAAAACGAAAATCCATATAGCAAAAAAAACTCTAAATTACCGTTCGACAAAAAGAGAAAACT
GATAGGACATTTGCTAAACATTAAAATCAAAATTTGGATCAAGCCGAATTCTCAGAAGAACTCGTCAAGA
AGGCGATAGAAGGCGATGCGCTGCGAATCGGGAGCGGCGATACCGTAAAGCACGAGGAAGCGGTCAGCCC
ATTCGCCGCCAAGCTCTTCAGCAATATCACGGGTAGCCAACGCTATGTCCTGATAGCGGTCCGCCACACC
CAGCCGGCCACAGTCGATGAATCCAGAAAAGCGGCCATTTTCCACCATGATATTCGGCAAGCAGGCATCG
CCATGGGTCACGACGAGATCATCGCCGTCGGGCATGCGCGCCTTGAGCCTGGCGAACAGTTCGGCTGGCG
CGAGCCCCTGATGCTCTTCGTCCAGATCATCCTGATCGACAAGACCGGCTTCCATCCGAGTACGTGCTCG
CTCGATGCGATGTTTCGCTTGGTGGTCGAATGGGCAGGTAGCCGGATCAAGCGTATGCAGCCGCCGCATT
GCATCAGCCATGATGGATACTTTCTCGGCAGGAGCAAGGTGAGATGACAGGAGATCCTGCCCCGGCACTT
CGCCCAATAGCAGCCAGTCCCTTCCCGCTTCAGTGACAACGTCGAGCACAGCTGCGCAAGGAACGCCCGT
CGTGGCCAGCCACGATAGCCGCGCTGCCTCGTCCTGCAGTTCATTCAGGGCACCGGACAGGTCGGTCTTG
ACAAAAAGAACCGGGCGCCCCTGCGCTGACAGCCGGAACACGGCGGCATCAGAGCAGCCGATTGTCTGTT
GTGCCCAGTCATAGCCGAATAGCCTCTCCACCCAAGCGGCCGGAGAACCTGCGTGCAATCCATCTTGTTC
AATCATCTCGAGACGTACCGCGCGATGCATTCGAAGATCGATCCTTCGCCTGGAGGAGAGAAATCAGTGG
CGCTGCGGCTTTTAGGGTTTCTTTGTTGATGGAATGAGAGTGTAAGCTCTGCCAGTGCCACTTTATTAGG
GTTTTACAAGCCCTTTTCTTCGTAATTGGGCCTGACATTTTGTGCCACTTGGGCCTTTAGAGATGAAAAT
GTATATTGGGCTTAAGTTGACTTGAAGGATAAATTAGTTTAGGATATTACGTTTTTTATGAGAATTGGTG
TGTCGGATACATGTATATGATGCATTCAAATATATGTATTCTAGATACATTTAAGTTTAGATACAATCTA
AAATGTGTCTTTAATTACAGGACTGTAACTAAAATACTTAATGTAAGAAGAATATTACTCCTTTAATAGC
TTTTGAGTATATCTAGTCTAACATCTTTTAAAAAAGTCTAATTTCTTTCATTTATTTTTCGAGCAATAGC
AAAGTGCATAATTATTTTTTTCTTCTAGAAATTCAGATTTGTTTCTCTAAATTTTGAGATTCTTTTCTCA
ATTTTGTATGTCTAGAGAACAATGTGTATTTTTCACTCTAGTTGGTTGTTACTTTGTTGAATGTTCTGAT
AAAAGTATATTGTTATTTCTGAAGTAGATATAAACCTTCATTTGGAAATTATACATAAATCAAAATCGTT
AATTATCTAGATCAAGATATATGCCCTTTTCCTAATGTATTTGATACATGCACCTAATTTCACTAGATGT
ATCTTTTCTATTTTTTAAATTATGAATAGTTAATTTTTTCCATATGTGTATTTGATACATACTTCATGAC
TTTAAAAAATTAATTATATACCAGATATATGTATTTAAAATTTGTTATGTATTTAAAGTATGTATATGAT
TATTCGATATTAATCTCTTCGATGAAGGTACCGCATGCCCGAAGGCTACGTCCGTTTTAGAGCTAGAAAT
AGCAAGTTAAAATAAGGCTAGTCCGTTATCAACTTGAAAAAGTGGCACCGAGTCGGTGCTTTTTTTACTA
GTGGAGCTCAACTTTTGATTCGCTATTTGCAGTGCACCTGTGGCGTTCATCACATCTTTTGTGACACTGT
TTGCACTGGTCATTGCTATTACAAAGGACCTTCCTGATGTTGAAGGAGATCGAAAGTAAGTAACTGCACG
CATAACCATTTTCTTTCCGCTCTTTGGCTCAATCCATTTGACAGTCAAAGACAATGTTTAACCAGCTCCG
TTTGATATATTGTCTTTATGTGTTTGTTCAAGCATGTTTAGTTAATCATGCCTTTGATTGATCTTGAATA
GGTTCCAAATATCAACCCTGGCAACAAAACTTGGAGTGAGAAACATTGCATTCCTCGGTTCTGGACTTCT
GCTAGTAAATTATGTTTCAGCCATATCACTAGCTTTCTACATGCCTCAGGTGAATTCATCTATTTCCGTC
TTAACTATTTCGGTTAATTAAAGCACGAACACCATTACTGCATGTAGAAGCTTGATAAACTATCGCCACC
AATTTATTTTTGTTGCGATATTGTTACTTTCCTCAGTATGCAGCTTTGAAAAGACCAACCCTCTTATCCT
TTAACAATGAACAGGTTTTTAGAGGTAGCTTGATGATTCCTGCACATGTGATCTTGGCTTCAGGCTTAAT
TTTCCAGGTAAAGCATTATGAGATACTCTTATATCTCTTACATACTTTTGAGATAATGCACAAGAACTTC
ATAACTATATGCTTTAGTTTCTGCATTTGACACTGCCAAATTCATTAATCTCTAATATCTTTGTTGTTGA
TCTTTGGTAGACATGGGTACTAGAAAAAGCAAACTACACCAAGGTAAAATACTTTTGTACAAACATAAAC
TCGTTATCACGGAACATCAATGGAGTGTATATCTAACGGAGTGTAGAAACATTTGATTATTGCAGGAAGC
TATCTCAGGATATTATCGGTTTATATGGAATCTCTTCTACGCAGAGTATCTGTTATTCCCCTTCCTCTAG
CTTTCAATTTCATGGTGAGGATATGCAGTTTTCTTTGTATATCATTCTTCTTCTTCTTTGTAGCTTGGAG
TCAAAATCGGTTCCTTCATGTACATACATCAAGGATATGTCCTTCTGAATTTTTATATCTTGCAATAAAA
ATGCTTGTACCAATTGAAACACCAGCTTTTTGAGTTCTATGATCACTGACTTGGTTCTAACCAAAAAAAA
AAAAATGTTTAATTTACATATCTAAAAGTAGGTTTAGGGAAACCTAAACAGTAAAATATTTGTATATTAT
TCGAATTTCACTCATCATAAAAACTTAAATTGCACCATAAAATTTTGTTTTACTATTAATGATGTAATTT
GTGTAACTTAAGATAAAAATAATATTCCGTAAGTTAACCGGCTAAAACCACGTATAAACCAGGGAACCTG
TTAAACCGGTTCTTTACTGGATAAAGAAATGAAAGCCCATGTAGACAGCTCCATTAGAGCCCAAACCCTA
AATTTCTCATCTATATAAAAGGAGTGACATTAGGGTTTTTGTTCGTCCTCTTAAAGCTTCTCGTTTTCTC
TGCCGTCTCTCTCATTCGCGCGACGCAAACGATCTTCAGGTGATCTTCTTTCTCCAAATCCTCTCTCATA
ACTCTGATTTCGTACTTGTGTATTTGAGCTCACGCTCTGTTTCTCTCACCACAGCAGCTAGCATGGACAA
GAAGTACTCCATTGGGCTCGATATCGGCACAAACAGCGTCGGCTGGGCCGTCATTACGGACGAGTACAAG
GTGCCGAGCAAAAAATTCAAAGTTCTGGGCAATACCGATCGCCACAGCATAAAGAAGAACCTCATTGGCG
CCCTCCTGTTCGACTCCGGGGAGACGGCCGAAGCCACGCGGCTCAAAAGAACAGCACGGCGCAGATATAC
CCGCAGAAAGAATCGGATCTGCTACCTGCAGGAGATCTTTAGTAATGAGATGGCTAAGGTGGATGACTCT
TTCTTCCATAGGCTGGAGGAGTCCTTTTTGGTGGAGGAGGATAAAAAGCACGAGCGCCACCCAATCTTTG
GCAATATCGTGGACGAGGTGGCGTACCATGAAAAGTACCCAACCATATATCATCTGAGGAAGAAGCTTGT
AGACAGTACTGATAAGGCTGACTTGCGGTTGATCTATCTCGCGCTGGCGCATATGATCAAATTTCGGGGA
CACTTCCTCATCGAGGGGGACCTGAACCCAGACAACAGCGATGTCGACAAACTCTTTATCCAACTGGTTC
AGACTTACAATCAGCTTTTCGAAGAGAACCCGATCAACGCATCCGGAGTTGACGCCAAAGCAATCCTGAG
CGCTAGGCTGTCCAAATCCCGGCGGCTCGAAAACCTCATCGCACAGCTCCCTGGGGAGAAGAAGAACGGC
CTGTTTGGTAATCTTATCGCCCTGTCACTCGGGCTGACCCCCAACTTTAAATCTAACTTCGACCTGGCCG
AAGATGCCAAGCTTCAACTGAGCAAAGACACCTACGATGATGATCTCGACAATCTGCTGGCCCAGATCGG
CGACCAGTACGCAGACCTTTTTTTGGCGGCAAAGAACCTGTCAGACGCCATTCTGCTGAGTGATATTCTG
CGAGTGAACACGGAGATCACCAAAGCTCCGCTGAGCGCTAGTATGATCAAGCGCTATGATGAGCACCACC
AAGACTTGACTTTGCTGAAGGCCCTTGTCAGACAGCAACTGCCTGAGAAGTACAAGGAAATTTTCTTCGA
TCAGTCTAAAAATGGCTACGCCGGATACATTGACGGCGGAGCAAGCCAGGAGGAATTTTACAAATTTATT
AAGCCCATCTTGGAAAAAATGGACGGCACCGAGGAGCTGCTGGTAAAGCTTAACAGAGAAGATCTGTTGC
GCAAACAGCGCACTTTCGACAATGGAAGCATCCCCCACCAGATTCACCTGGGCGAACTGCACGCTATCCT
CAGGCGGCAAGAGGATTTCTACCCCTTTTTGAAAGATAACAGGGAAAAGATTGAGAAAATCCTCACATTT
CGGATACCCTACTATGTAGGCCCCCTCGCCCGGGGAAATTCCAGATTCGCGTGGATGACTCGCAAATCAG
AAGAGACCATCACTCCCTGGAACTTCGAGGAAGTCGTGGATAAGGGGGCCTCTGCCCAGTCCTTCATCGA
AAGGATGACTAACTTTGATAAAAATCTGCCTAACGAAAAGGTGCTTCCTAAACACTCTCTGCTGTACGAG
TACTTCACAGTTTATAACGAGCTGACCAAGGTCAAATACGTCACAGAAGGGATGAGAAAGCCAGCATTCC
TGTCTGGAGAGCAGAAGAAAGCTATCGTGGACCTCCTCTTCAAGACGAACCGGAAAGTTACCGTGAAACA
GCTCAAAGAAGACTATTTCAAAAAGATTGAATGTTTCGACTCTGTTGAAATCAGCGGAGTGGAGGATCGC
TTCAACGCATCCCTGGGAACGTATCACGATCTCCTGAAAATCATTAAAGACAAGGACTTCCTGGACAATG
AGGAGAACGAGGACATTCTTGAGGACATTGTCCTCACCCTTACGTTGTTTGAAGATAGGGAGATGATTGA
AGAACGCTTGAAAACTTACGCTCATCTCTTCGACGACAAAGTCATGAAACAGCTCAAGAGGCGCCGATAT
ACAGGATGGGGGCGGCTGTCAAGAAAACTGATCAATGGCATCCGAGACAAGCAGAGTGGAAAGACAATCC
TGGATTTTCTTAAGTCCGATGGATTTGCCAACCGGAACTTCATGCAGTTGATCCATGATGACTCTCTCAC
CTTTAAGGAGGACATCCAGAAAGCACAAGTTTCTGGCCAGGGGGACAGTCTTCACGAGCACATCGCTAAT
CTTGCAGGTAGCCCAGCTATCAAAAAGGGAATACTGCAGACCGTTAAGGTCGTGGATGAACTCGTCAAAG
TAATGGGAAGGCATAAGCCCGAGAATATCGTTATCGAGATGGCCCGAGAGAACCAAACTACCCAGAAGGG
ACAGAAGAACAGTAGGGAAAGGATGAAGAGGATTGAAGAGGGTATAAAAGAACTGGGGTCCCAAATCCTT
AAGGAACACCCAGTTGAAAACACCCAGCTTCAGAATGAGAAGCTCTACCTGTACTACCTGCAGAACGGCA
GGGACATGTACGTGGATCAGGAACTGGACATCAATCGGCTCTCCGACTACGACGTGGATCATATCGTGCC
CCAGTCTTTTCTCAAAGATGATTCTATTGATAATAAAGTGTTGACAAGATCCGATAAAAATAGAGGGAAG
AGTGATAACGTCCCCTCAGAAGAAGTTGTCAAGAAAATGAAAAATTATTGGCGGCAGCTGCTGAACGCCA
AACTGATCACACAACGGAAGTTCGATAATCTGACTAAGGCTGAACGAGGTGGCCTGTCTGAGTTGGATAA
AGCCGGCTTCATCAAAAGGCAGCTTGTTGAGACACGCCAGATCACCAAGCACGTGGCCCAAATTCTCGAT
TCACGCATGAACACCAAGTACGATGAAAATGACAAACTGATTCGAGAGGTGAAAGTTATTACTCTGAAGT
CTAAGCTGGTCTCAGATTTCAGAAAGGACTTTCAGTTTTATAAGGTGAGAGAGATCAACAATTACCACCA
TGCGCATGATGCCTACCTGAATGCAGTGGTAGGCACTGCACTTATCAAAAAATATCCCAAGCTTGAATCT
GAATTTGTTTACGGAGACTATAAAGTGTACGATGTTAGGAAAATGATCGCAAAGTCTGAGCAGGAAATAG
GCAAGGCCACCGCTAAGTACTTCTTTTACAGCAATATTATGAATTTTTTCAAGACCGAGATTACACTGGC
CAATGGAGAGATTCGGAAGCGACCACTTATCGAAACAAACGGAGAAACAGGAGAAATCGTGTGGGACAAG
GGTAGGGATTTCGCGACAGTCCGGAAGGTCCTGTCCATGCCGCAGGTGAACATCGTTAAAAAGACCGAAG
TACAGACCGGAGGCTTCTCCAAGGAAAGTATCCTCCCGAAAAGGAACAGCGACAAGCTGATCGCACGCAA
AAAAGATTGGGACCCCAAGAAATACGGCGGATTCGATTCTCCTACAGTCGCTTACAGTGTACTGGTTGTG
GCCAAAGTGGAGAAAGGGAAGTCTAAAAAACTCAAAAGCGTCAAGGAACTGCTGGGCATCACAATCATGG
AGCGATCAAGCTTCGAAAAAAACCCCATCGACTTTCTCGAAGCGAAAGGATATAAAGAGGTCAAAAAAGA
CCTCATCATTAAGCTTCCCAAGTACTCTCTCTTTGAGCTTGAAAACGGCCGGAAACGAATGCTCGCTAGT
GCGGGCGAGCTGCAGAAAGGTAACGAGCTGGCACTGCCCTCTAAATACGTTAATTTCTTGTATCTGGCCA
GCCACTATGAAAAGCTCAAAGGGTCTCCCGAAGATAATGAGCAGAAGCAGCTGTTCGTGGAACAACACAA
ACACTACCTTGATGAGATCATCGAGCAAATAAGCGAGTTCTCCAAAAGAGTGATCCTCGCCGACGCTAAC
CTCGATAAGGTGCTTTCTGCTTACAATAAGCACAGGGATAAGCCCATCAGGGAGCAGGCAGAAAACATTA
TCCACTTGTTTACTCTGACCAACTTGGGCGCGCCTGCAGCCTTCAAGTACTTCGACACCACCATAGACAG
AAAGCGGTACACCTCTACAAAGGAGGTCCTGGACGCCACACTGATTCATCAGTCAATTACGGGGCTCTAT
GAAACAAGAATCGACCTCTCTCAGCTCGGTGGAGACGGAACAAGAAAGAGAAGAAAGGTGTGACGGATCC
TCGAATATGAAGATGAAGATGAAATATTTGGTGTGTCAAATAAAAAGCTTGTGTGCTTAAGTTTGTGTTT
TTTTCTTGGCTTGTTGTGTTATGAATTTGTGGCTTTTTCTAATATCAAATGAATGTAAGATCTCATTATA
ATGAATAAACAAATGTTTCTATAATCCATTGTGAATGTTTTGTTGGATCTCTTCTGCAGCATATAACTAC
TGTATGTGCTATGGTATGGACTATGGAATATGATTAAAGATAAGGTTTAAACTATCAGTGTTTGACAGGA
TATATTGGCGGGTAAACCTAAGAGAAAAGAGCGTTTATTAGAATAATCGGATATTTAAAAGGGCGTGAAA
AGGTTTATCCGTTCGTCCATTTGTATGTGCATGCCAACCACAGGAGATCCAAAAGGATCTAGGTGAAGAT
CCTTTTTGATAATCTCATGACCAAAATCCCTTAACGTGAGTTTTCGTTCCACTGAGCGTCAGACCCCGTA
GAAAAGATCAAAGGATCTTC
