>Addgene plasmid #246288 | p305N-5 | depositor partial sequence | sequence record 487312 | promoter
CAAAAGTCCCACATCGCTTAGGTAAAGAAAGCAGCTGAGTTTATATATGGTTAGAGACGAAGTAGTGATT
